>Addgene plasmid #80881 | pcDNA3 ALK4 K234R | addgene full sequence | sequence record 157384 | Addgene assembled sequence
GACGGATCGGGAGATCTCCCGATCCCCTATGGTCGACTCTCAGTACAATCTGCTCTGATGCCGCATAGTT
AAGCCAGTATCTGCTCCCTGCTTGTGTGTTGGAGGTCGCTGAGTAGTGCGCGAGCAAAATTTAAGCTACA
ACAAGGCAAGGCTTGACCGACAATTGCATGAAGAATCTGCTTAGGGTTAGGCGTTTTGCGCTGCTTCGCG
ATGTACGGGCCAGATATACGCGTTGACATTGATTATTGACTAGTTATTAATAGTAATCAATTACGGGGTC
ATTAGTTCATAGCCCATATATGGAGTTCCGCGTTACATAACTTACGGTAAATGGCCCGCCTGGCTGACCG
CCCAACGACCCCCGCCCATTGACGTCAATAATGACGTATGTTCCCATAGTAACGCCAATAGGGACTTTCC
ATTGACGTCAATGGGTGGACTATTTACGGTAAACTGCCCACTTGGCAGTACATCAAGTGTATCATATGCC
AAGTACGCCCCCTATTGACGTCAATGACGGTAAATGGCCCGCCTGGCATTATGCCCAGTACATGACCTTA
TGGGACTTTCCTACTTGGCAGTACATCTACGTATTAGTCATCGCTATTACCATGGTGATGCGGTTTTGGC
AGTACATCAATGGGCGTGGATAGCGGTTTGACTCACGGGGATTTCCAAGTCTCCACCCCATTGACGTCAA
TGGGAGTTTGTTTTGGCACCAAAATCAACGGGACTTTCCAAAATGTCGTAACAACTCCGCCCCATTGACG
CAAATGGGCGGTAGGCGTGTACGGTGGGAGGTCTATATAAGCAGAGCTCTCTGGCTAACTAGAGAACCCA
CTGCTTACTGGCTTATCGAAATTAATACGACTCACTATAGGGAGACCCAAGCTTGGTACCGAGCTCGGAT
CCACTAGTAACGGCCGCCAGTGTGCTGGAATTCGCCATGGCGGAGTCGGCCGGAGCCTCCTCCTTCTTCC
CCCTTGTTGTCCTCCTGCTCGCCGGCAGCGGCGGGTCCGGGCCCCGGGGGGTCCAGGCTCTGCTGTGTGC
GTGCACCAGCTGCCTCCAGGCCAACTACACGTGTGAGACAGATGGGGCCTGCATGGTTTCCATTTTCAAT
CTGGATGGGATGGAGCACCATGTGCGCACCTGCATCCCCAAAGTGGAGCTGGTCCCTGCCGGGAAGCCCT
TCTACTGCCTGAGCTCGGAGGACCTGCGCAACACCCACTGCTGCTACACTGACTACTGCAACAGGATCGA
CTTGAGGGTGCCCAGTGGTCACCTCAAGGAGCCTGAGCACCCGTCCATGTGGGGCCCGGTGGAGCTGGTA
GGCATCATCGCCGGCCCGGTGTTCCTCCTGTTCCTCATCATCATCATTGTTTTCCTTGTCATTAACTATC
ATCAGCGTGTCTATCACAACCGCCAGAGACTGGACATGGAAGATCCCTCATGTGAGATGTGTCTCTCCAA
AGACAAGACGCTCCAGGATCTTGTCTACGATCTCTCCACCTCAGGGTCTGGCTCAGGGTTACCCCTCTTT
GTCCAGCGCACAGTGGCCCGAACCATCGTTTTACAAGAGATTATTGGCAAGGGTCGGTTTGGGGAAGTAT
GGCGGGGCCGCTGGAGGGGTGGTGATGTGGCTGTGCGCATATTCTCTTCTCGTGAAGAACGGTCTTGGTT
CAGGGAAGCAGAGATATACCAGACGGTCATGCTGCGCCATGAAAACATCCTTGGATTTATTGCTGCTGAC
AATAAAGATAATGGCACCTGGACACAGCTGTGGCTTGTTTCTGACTATCATGAGCACGGGTCCCTGTTTG
ATTATCTGAACCGGTACACAGTGACAATTGAGGGGATGATTAAGCTGGCCTTGTCTGCTGCTAGTGGGCT
GGCACACCTGCACATGGAGATCGTGGGCACCCAAGGGAAGCCTGGAATTGCTCATCGAGACTTAAAGTCA
AAGAACATTCTGGTGAAGAAAAATGGCATGTGTGCCATAGCAGACCTGGGCCTGGCTGTCCGTCATGATG
CAGTCACTGACACCATTGACATTGCCCCGAATCAGAGGGTGGGGACCAAACGATACATGGCCCCTGAAGT
ACTTGATGAAACCATTAATATGAAACACTTTGACTCCTTTAAATGTGCTGATATTTATGCCCTCGGGCTT
GTATATTGGGAGATTGCTCGAAGATGCAATTCTGGAGGAGTCCATGAAGAATATCAGCTGCCATATTACG
ACTTAGTGCCCTCTGACCCTTCCATTGAGGAAATGCGAAAGGTTGTATGTGATCAGAAGCTGCGTCCCAA
CATCCCCAACTGGTGGCAGAGTTATGAGGCACTGCGGGTGATGGGGAAGATGATGCGAGAGTGTTGGTAT
GCCAACGGCGCAGCCCGCCTGACGGCCCTGCGCATCAAGAAGACCCTCTCCCAGCTCAGCGTGCAGGAAG
ACGTGAAGATCCTCGAGGGTTATCCGTATGATGTTCCTGATTATGCTAGCCTCTAGGTCGACTCTAGAGG
GCCCTATTCTATAGTGTCACCTAAATGCTAGAGCTCGCTGATCAGCCTCGACTGTGCCTTCTAGTTGCCA
GCCATCTGTTGTTTGCCCCTCCCCCGTGCCTTCCTTGACCCTGGAAGGTGCCACTCCCACTGTCCTTTCC
TAATAAAATGAGGAAATTGCATCGCATTGTCTGAGTAGGTGTCATTCTATTCTGGGGGGTGGGGTGGGGC
AGGACAGCAAGGGGGAGGATTGGGAAGACAATAGCAGGCATGCTGGGGATGCGGTGGGCTCTATGGCTTC
TGAGGCGGAAAGAACCAGCTGGGGCTCTAGGGGGTATCCCC
[124 nt withheld, positions 2842-2965]
C
[32 nt withheld, positions 2967-2998]
CA
[57 nt withheld, positions 3001-3057]
A
[49 nt withheld, positions 3059-3107]
CCTTTGACGTTGGAGTCCACGTTCTTT
[37 nt withheld, positions 3135-3171]
ACCCTATCTCGGTCTATTCTTTTGATTTATAAGGGATTTTGGGGATTTCGGCCTATTGGTTAAAAAATGA
GCTGATTTAACAAAAATTTAACGCGAATTAATTCTGTGGAATGTGTGTCAGTTAGGGTGTGGAAAGTCCC
CAGGCTCCCCAGGCAGGCAGAAGTATGCAAAGCATGCATCTCAATTAGTCAGCAACCAGGTGTGGAAAGT
CCCCAGGCTCCCCAGCAGGCAGAAGTATGCAAAGCATGCATCTCAATTAGTCAGCAACCATAGTCCCGCC
CCTAACTCCGCCCATCCCGCCCCTAACTCCGCCCAGTTCCGCCCATTCTCCGCCCCATGGCTGACTAATT
TTTTTTATTTATGCAGAGGCCGAGGCCGCCTCTGCCTCTGAGCTATTCCAGAAGTAGTGAGGAGGCTTTT
TTGGAGGCCTAGGCTTTTGCAAAAAGCTCCCGGGAGCTTGTATATCCATTTTCGGATCTGATCAAGAGAC
AGGATGAGGATCGTTTCGCATGATTGAACAAGATGGATTGCACGCAGGTTCTCCGGCCGCTTGGGTGGAG
AGGCTATTCGGCTATGACTGGGCACAACAGACAATCGGCTGCTCTGATGCCGCCGTGTTCCGGCTGTCAG
CGCAGGGGCGCCCGGTTCTTTTTGTCAAGACCGACCTGTCCGGTGCCCTGAATGAACTGCAGGACGAGGC
AGCGCGGCTATCGTGGCTGGCCACGACGGGCGTTCCTTGCGCAGCTGTGCTCGACGTTGTCACTGAAGCG
GGAAGGGACTGGCTGCTATTGGGCGAAGTGCCGGGGCAGGATCTCCTGTCATCTCACCTTGCTCCTGCCG
AGAAAGTATCCATCATGGCTGATGCAATGCGGCGGCTGCATACGCTTGATCCGGCTACCTGCCCATTCGA
CCACCAAGCGAAACATCGCATCGAGCGAGCACGTACTCGGATGGAAGCCGGTCTTGTCGATCAGGATGAT
CTGGACGAAGAGCATCAGGGGCTCGCGCCAGCCGAACTGTTCGCCAGGCTCAAGGCGCGCATGCCCGACG
GCGAGGATCTCGTCGTGACCCATGGCGATGCCTGCTTGCCGAATATCATGGTGGAAAATGGCCGCTTTTC
TGGATTCATCGACTGTGGCCGGCTGGGTGTGGCGGACCGCTATCAGGACATAGCGTTGGCTACCCGTGAT
ATTGCTGAAGAGCTTGGCGGCGAATGGGCTGACCGCTTCCTCGTGCTTTACGGTATCGCCGCTCCCGATT
CGCAGCGCATCGCCTTCTATCGCCTTCTTGACGAGTTCTTCTGAGCGGGACTCTGGGGTTCGAAATGACC
GACCAAGCGACGCCCAACCTGCCATCACGAGATTTCGATTCCACCGCCGCCTTCTATGAAAGGTTGGGCT
TCGGAATCGTTTTCCGGGACGCCGGCTGGATGATCCTCCAGCGCGGGGATCTCATGCTGGAGTTCTTCGC
CCACCCCAACTTGTTTATTGCAGCTTATAATGGTTACAAATAAAGCAATAGCATCACAAATTTCACAAAT
AAAGCATTTTTTTCACTGCATTCTAGTTGTGGTTTGTCCAAACTCATCAATGTATCTTATCATGTCTGTA
TACCGTCGACCTCTAGCTAGAGCTTGGCGTAATCATGGTCATAGCTGTTTCCTGTGTGAAATTGTTATCC
GCTCACAATTCCACACAACATACGAGCCGGAAGCATAAAGTGTAAAGCCTGGGGTGCCTAATGAGTGAGC
TAACTCACATTAATTGCGTTGCGCTCACTGCCCGCTTTCCAGTCGGGAAACCTGTCGTGCCAGCTGCATT
AATGAATCGGCCAACGCGCGGGGAGAGGCGGTTTGCGTATTGGGCGCTCTTCCGCTTCCTCGCTCACTGA
CTCGCTGCGCTCGGTCGTTCGGCTGCGGCGAGCGGTATCAGCTCACTCAAAGGCGGTAATACGGTTATCC
ACAGAATCAGGGGATAACGCAGGAAAGAACATGTGAGCAAAAGGCCAGCAAAAGGCCAGGAACCGTAAAA
AGGCCGCGTTGCTGGCGTTTTTCCATAGGCTCCGCCCCCCTGACGAGCATCACAAAAATCGACGCTCAAG
TCAGAGGTGGCGAAACCCGACAGGACTATAAAGATACCAGGCGTTTCCCCCTGGAAGCTCCCTCGTGCGC
TCTCCTGTTCCGACCCTGCCGCTTACCGGATACCTGTCCGCCTTTCTCCCTTCGGGAAGCGTGGCGCTTT
CTCAATGCTCACGCTGTAGGTATCTCAGTTCGGTGTAGGTCGTTCGCTCCAAGCTGGGCTGTGTGCACGA
ACCCCCCGTTCAGCCCGACCGCTGCGCCTTATCCGGTAACTATCGTCTTGAGTCCAACCCGGTAAGACAC
GACTTATCGCCACTGGCAGCAGCCACTGGTAACAGGATTAGCAGAGCGAGGTATGTAGGCGGTGCTACAG
AGTTCTTGAAGTGGTGGCCTAACTACGGCTACACTAGAAGGACAGTATTTGGTATCTGCGCTCTGCTGAA
GCCAGTTACCTTCGGAAAAAGAGTTGGTAGCTCTTGATCCGGCAAACAAACCACCGCTGGTAGCGGTGGT
TTTTTTGTTTGCAAGCAGCAGATTACGCGCAGAAAAAAAGGATCTCAAGAAGATCCTTTGATCTTTTCTA
CGGGGTCTGACGCTCAGTGGAACGAAAACTCACGTTAAGGGATTTTGGTCATGAGATTATCAAAAAGGAT
CTTCACCTAGATCCTTTTAAATTAAAAATGAAGTTTTAAATCAATCTAAAGTATATATGAGTAAACTTGG
TCTGACAGTTACCAATGCTTAATCAGTGAGGCACCTATCTCAGCGATCTGTCTATTTCGTTCATCCATAG
TTGCCTGACTCCCCGTCGTGTAGATAACTACGATACGGGAGGGCTTACCATCTGGCCCCAGTGCTGCAAT
GATACCGCGAGACCCACGCTCACCGGCTCCAGATTTATCAGCAATAAACCAGCCAGCCGGAAGGGCCGAG
CGCAGAAGTGGTCCTGCAACTTTATCCGCCTCCATCCAGTCTATTAATTGTTGCCGGGAAGCTAGAGTAA
GTAGTTCGCCAGTTAATAGTTTGCGCAACGTTGTTGCCATTGCTACAGGCATCGTGGTGTCACGCTCGTC
GTTTGGTATGGCTTCATTCAGCTCCGGTTCCCAACGATCAAGGCGAGTTACATGATCCCCCATGTTGTGC
AAAAAAGCGGTTAGCTCCTTCGGTCCTCCGATCGTTGTCAGAAGTAAGTTGGCCGCAGTGTTATCACTCA
TGGTTATGGCAGCACTGCATAATTCTCTTACTGTCATGCCATCCGTAAGATGCTTTTCTGTGACTGGTGA
GTACTCAACCAAGTCATTCTGAGAATAGTGTATGCGGCGACCGAGTTGCTCTTGCCCGGCGTCAATACGG
GATAATACCGCGCCACATAGCAGAACTTTAAAAGTGCTCATCATTGGAAAACGTTCTTCGGGGCGAAAAC
TCTCAAGGATCTTACCGCTGTTGAGATCCAGTTCGATGTAACCCACTCGTGCACCCAACTGATCTTCAGC
ATCTTTTACTTTCACCAGCGTTTCTGGGTGAGCAAAAACAGGAAGGCAAAATGCCGCAAAAAAGGGAATA
AGGGCGACACGGAAATGTTGAATACTCATACTCTTCCTTTTTCAATATTATTGAAGCATTTATCAGGGTT
ATTGTCTCATGAGCGGATACATATTTGAATGTATTTAGAAAAATAAACAAATAGGGGTTCCGCGCACATT
TCCCCGAAAAGTGCCACCTGACGTC
Features (pLannotate 1.2.2; 21 found; start..end, strand, type, name):
     36..80      -  misc_feature   bom (fragment): basis of mobility region from pBR322
    235..614     +  enhancer       CMV enhancer: human cytomegalovirus immediate early enhancer
    615..818     +  promoter       CMV promoter: human cytomegalovirus (CMV) immediate early promoter
    814..847     +  LTR            5' LTR (truncated) (fragment): truncated 5' long terminal repeat (LTR) from HIV-1
    863..881     +  promoter       T7 promoter: promoter for bacteriophage T7 RNA polymerase
    947..2461    +  CDS            ACVR1B: ACV1B_HUMAN - Also known as ACVRLK4, ALK4. Experimental evidence at protein level: Swiss-Prot protein existence level 1. Transmembrane serine/threonine kinase activin type-1 receptor forming an activin receptor complex with activin receptor type-2 (ACVR2A or ACVR2B). Transduces the activin signal from the cell surface to the cytoplasm and is thus regulating a many physiological and pathological processes including neuronal differentiation and neuronal survival, hair follicle development and cycling, FSH production by the pituitary gland, wound healing, extracellular matrix production, immunosu
   2528..2546    -  promoter       SP6 promoter: promoter for bacteriophage SP6 RNA polymerase
   2572..2796    +  polyA_signal   bGH poly(A) signal: bovine growth hormone polyadenylation signal
   2800..2821    +  promoter       SV40 promoter (fragment): SV40 enhancer and early promoter
   2842..3270    +  rep_origin     f1 ori (sequence partly withheld): f1 bacteriophage origin of replication; arrow indicates direction of (+) strand synthesis
   3284..3614    +  promoter       SV40 promoter: SV40 enhancer and early promoter
   3681..4472    +  CDS            neo: KKA2_KLEPN - Also known as kan, nptII. Experimental evidence at protein level: Swiss-Prot protein existence level 1. Resistance to kanamycin, neomycin, paromomycin, ribostamycin, butirosin and gentamicin B. From Klebsiella pneumoniae.
   4496..4654    +  CDS            ble (fragment): BLE_KLEPN - Experimental evidence at protein level: Swiss-Prot protein existence level 1. Binding protein with a strong affinity to the bleomycin family of antibiotics. Binds to CL990; an antimitotic-antibiotic compound. From Klebsiella pneumoniae.
   4649..4770    +  polyA_signal   SV40 poly(A) signal: SV40 polyadenylation signal
   4843..4859    -  protein_bind   lac operator: The lac repressor binds to the lac operator to inhibit transcription in E. coli. This inhibition can be relieved by adding lactose or isopropyl-β-D-thiogalactopyranoside (IPTG). lac repressor encoded by lacI
   4867..4897    -  promoter       lac promoter: promoter for the E. coli lac operon
   4912..4933    -  protein_bind   CAP binding site: CAP binding activates transcription in the presence of cAMP. E. coli catabolite activator protein
   4946..5038    -  CDS            lacI (fragment): lac repressor; lacI; The lac repressor binds to the lac operator to inhibit transcription in E. coli. This inhibition can be relieved by adding lactose or isopropyl-β-D-thiogalactopyranoside (IPTG).
   5221..5809    -  rep_origin     ori: high-copy-number ColE1/pMB1/pBR322/pUC origin of replication
   5980..6840    -  CDS            AmpR: β-lactamase; bla; confers resistance to ampicillin, carbenicillin, and related antibiotics
   6841..6945    -  promoter       AmpR promoter: bla
