[The description below was written by a language model from this plasmid's Addgene catalogue record and pLannotate feature annotations shown in this document.]
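Description:
pcDNA3 ALK4 K234R is a mammalian expression plasmid of about 7 kb built on the pcDNA3 backbone. It carries the human activin receptor type-1B gene (ACVR1B, also called ALK4) with a lysine-to-arginine substitution at residue 234. It is maintained in E. coli through a high-copy ColE1/pUC-type origin and selected with ampicillin via the β-lactamase gene. An f1 origin is also present, which allows single-stranded DNA production. For mammalian cells, an SV40 early promoter drives a neomycin phosphotransferase cassette ending in an SV40 polyadenylation signal, so stable transfectants can be selected with G418. The short bom, HIV-1 LTR, ble and lacI fragments called in the annotation are most likely backbone remnants or partial matches, not functional elements.

The receptor coding sequence lies between retained EcoRI and XhoI sites, downstream of the human CMV immediate-early enhancer and promoter and upstream of the bovine growth hormone polyadenylation signal, giving strong constitutive expression in transfected cells. T7 and SP6 promoters flank the insert and could be used for in vitro transcription. The catalogue entry lists a C-terminal HA epitope tag supplied by the backbone for antibody detection, but the feature table does not annotate it separately.

ALK4 is a transmembrane serine/threonine kinase type I receptor that pairs with activin type II receptors to relay activin signals into the cell. The record gives no rationale for the K234R change. Lysine-to-arginine substitutions in kinase domains are commonly used to abolish ATP binding and produce a kinase-inactive receptor, so the construct would plausibly serve as a signalling-deficient control or dominant-negative reagent. The stated purpose is simply mammalian expression of the mutant.
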