Addgene plasmid #80881: pcDNA3 ALK4 K234R
Purpose: mammalian expression of ALK4 K234R
Depositing lab: Aristidis Moustakas & Peter ten Dijke. Depositing organization: Ludwig Institute For Cancer Research, Uppsala Branch. Publication: Characterization of type I receptors for transforming growth factor-beta and activin. ten Dijke P, Yamashita H, Ichijo H, Franzen P, Laiho M, Miyazono K, Heldin CH. Science. 1994 Apr 1;264(5155):101-4. PubMed 8140412.
Backbone
  Vector backbone: pcDNA3
  Vector type: Mammalian Expression
Growth in bacteria
  Bacterial resistance: Ampicillin, 100 μg/mL
  Growth temperature: 37°C
  Growth strain: DH5alpha
  Copy number: High Copy
Gene/Insert
  Gene/Insert name: ALK4 (alt name: ACVR1B)
  Species: H. sapiens (human)
  Mutation: K234R
  Entrez Gene: ACVR1B (a.k.a. ACTRIB, ACVRLK4, ALK4, SKR2)
  Promoter: CMV
  Tag / fusion protein: HA (C terminal on backbone)
  Cloning method: Restriction Enzyme; 5′ cloning site EcoRI (not destroyed); 3′ cloning site XhoI (not destroyed)
  Sequencing primers: 5′ CMV-F; 3′ BGH-rev
Terms and licenses: Academic/Nonprofit Terms; Industry Terms: Not Available to Industry
How to cite: pcDNA3 ALK4 K234R was a gift from Aristidis Moustakas & Peter ten Dijke (Addgene plasmid # 80881 ; http://n2t.net/addgene:80881 ; RRID:Addgene_80881)
