>Addgene plasmid #80881 | pcDNA3 ALK4 K234R | addgene partial sequence | sequence record 157382 | CMV-F 5'-CGCAAATGGGCGGTAGGCGTG-3'
ACTAGAGAACCCACTGCTTACTGGCTTATCGAAATTAATACGACTCACTATAGGGAGACCCAAGCTTGGT
ACCGAGCTCGGATCCACTAGTAACGGCCGCCAGTGTGCTGGAATTCGCCATGGCGGAGTCGGCCGGAGCC
TCCTCCTTCTTCCCCCTTGTTGTCCTCCTGCTCGCCGGCAGCGGCGGGTCCGGGCCCCGGGGGGTCCAGG
CTCTGCTGTGTGCGTGCACCAGCTGCCTCCAGGCCAACTACACGTGTGAGACAGATGGGGCCTGCATGGT
TTCCATTTTCAATCTGGATGGGATGGAGCACCATGTGCGCACCTGCATCCCCAAAGTGGAGCTGGTCCCT
GCCGGGAAGCCCTTCTACTGCCTGAGCTCGGAGGACCTGCGCAACACCCACTGCTGCTACACTGACTACT
GCAACAGGATCGACTTGAGGGTGCCCAGTGGTCACCTCAAGGAGCCTGAGCACCCGTCCATGTGGGGCCC
GGTGGAGCTGGTAGGCATCATCGCCGGCCCGGTGTTCCTCCTGTTCCTCATCATCATCATTGTTTTCCTT
GTCATTAACTATCATCAGCGTGTCTATCACAACCGCCAGAGACTGGACATGGAAGATCCCTCATGTGAGA
TGTGTCTCTCCAAAGACAAGACGCTCCAGGATCTTGTCTACGATCTCTCCACCTCAGGGTCTGGCTCAGG
GTTACCCCTCTTTGTCCAGCGCACAGTGGCCCGAACCATCGTTTTACAAGAGATTATTGGCAAGGGTCGG
TTTGGGGAAGTATGGCGGGGCCGCTGGAGGGGTGGTGA
