>Addgene plasmid #80881 | pcDNA3 ALK4 K234R | addgene partial sequence | sequence record 157383 | BGH-rev 5'-TAGAAGGCACAGTCGAGG-3'
CTATAGAATAGGGCCCTCTAGAGTCGACCTAGAGGCTAGCATAATCAGGAACATCATACGGATAACCCTC
GAGGATCTTCACGTCTTCCTGCACGCTGAGCTGGGAGAGGGTCTTCTTGATGCGCAGGGCCGTCAGGCGG
GCTGCGCCGTTGGCATACCAACACTCTCGCATCATCTTCCCCATCACCCGCAGTGCCTCATAACTCTGCC
ACCAGTTGGGGATGTTGGGACGCAGCTTCTGATCACATACAACCTTTCGCATTTCCTCAATGGAAGGGTC
AGAGGGCACTAAGTCGTAATATGGCAGCTGATATTCTTCATGGACTCCTCCAGAATTGCATCTTCGAGCA
ATCTCCCAATATACAAGCCCGAGGGCATAAATATCAGCACATTTAAAGGAGTCAAAGTGTTTCATATTAA
TGGTTTCATCAAGTACTTCAGGGGCCATGTATCGTTTGGTCCCCACCCTCTGATTCGGGGCAATGTCAAT
GGTGTCAGTGACTGCATCATGACGGACAGCCAGGCCCAGGTCTGCTATGGCACACATGCCATTTTTCTTC
ACCAGAATGTTCTTTGACTTTAAGTCTCGATGAGCAATTCCAGGCTTCCCTTGGGTGCCCACGATCTCCA
TGTGCAGGTGTGCCAGCCCACTAGCAGCAGACAAGGCCAGCTTAATCATCCCCTCAATTGTCACTGTGTA
CCGGTTCAGATAATCAAACAGGGACCCGTGCTCATGATAGTCAGAAACAAGCCACAGCTGTGTCCAGGTG
CCATTATCTTTATTGTCAGCAGCAATAAATCCAAGGATGTTTTCATGGCGCAGCATGACCGTCTGGTATA
TCTCTGCTTCCCTGAACCAAGACCGTTCTTCACGAGAAGAGAATATGCGCACAGCCACATCACCACCCCT
CCAGCGGCCCCGCCATACTTCCC
